>Addgene plasmid #108817 | pBW2689_pCAG-PV1-iCre-N229-L1-nMag-NLS-BGHpA | depositor full sequence | sequence record 205098 | Full Sequence
CCCAAGCTTGGCGTAATCATGGTCATAGCTGTTTCCTGTGTGAAATTGTTATCCGCTCACAATTCCACAC
AACATACGAGCCGGAAGCATAAAGTGTAAAGCCTGGGGTGCCTAATGAGTGAGCTAACTCACATTAATTG
CGTTGCGCTCACTGCCCGCTTTCCAGTCGGGAAACCTGTCGTGCCAGCGGATCCGCATCTCAATTAGTCA
GCAACCATAGTCCCGCCCCTAACTCCGCCCAGTTCCGCCCATTCTCCGCCCCATGGCTGACTAATTTTTT
TTATTTATGCAGAGGCCGAGGCCGCCTCGGCCTCTGAGCTATTCCAGAAGTAGTGAGGAGGCTTTTTTGG
AGGCCTAGGCTTTTGCAAAAAGCTAACTTGTTTATTGCAGCTTATAATGGTTACAAATAAAGCAATAGCA
TCACAAATTTCACAAATAAAGCATTTTTTTCACTGCATTCTAGTTGTGGTTTGTCCAAACTCATCAATGT
ATCTTATCATGTCTGGATCCGCTGCATTAATGAATCGGCCAACGCGCGGGGAGAGGCGGTTTGCGTATTG
GGCGCTCTTCCGCTTCCTCGCTCACTGACTCGCTGCGCTCGGTCGTTCGGCTGCGGCGAGCGGTATCAGC
TCACTCAAAGGCGGTAATACGGTTATCCACAGAATCAGGGGATAACGCAGGAAAGAACATGTGAGCAAAA
GGCCAGCAAAAGGCCAGGAACCGTAAAAAGGCCGCGTTGCTGGCGTTTTTCCATAGGCTCCGCCCCCCTG
ACGAGCATCACAAAAATCGACGCTCAAGTCAGAGGTGGCGAAACCCGACAGGACTATAAAGATACCAGGC
GTTTCCCCCTGGAAGCTCCCTCGTGCGCTCTCCTGTTCCGACCCTGCCGCTTACCGGATACCTGTCCGCC
TTTCTCCCTTCGGGAAGCGTGGCGCTTTCTCATAGCTCACGCTGTAGGTATCTCAGTTCGGTGTAGGTCG
TTCGCTCCAAGCTGGGCTGTGTGCACGAACCCCCCGTTCAGCCCGACCGCTGCGCCTTATCCGGTAACTA
TCGTCTTGAGTCCAACCCGGTAAGACACGACTTATCGCCACTGGCAGCAGCCACTGGTAACAGGATTAGC
AGAGCGAGGTATGTAGGCGGTGCTACAGAGTTCTTGAAGTGGTGGCCTAACTACGGCTACACTAGAAGAA
CAGTATTTGGTATCTGCGCTCTGCTGAAGCCAGTTACCTTCGGAAAAAGAGTTGGTAGCTCTTGATCCGG
CAAACAAACCACCGCTGGTAGCGGTGGTTTTTTTGTTTGCAAGCAGCAGATTACGCGCAGAAAAAAAGGA
TCTCAAGAAGATCCTTTGATCTTTTCTACGGGGTCTGACGCTCAGTGGAACGAAAACTCACGTTAAGGGA
TTTTGGTCATGAGATTATCAAAAAGGATCTTCACCTAGATCCTTTTAAATTAAAAATGAAGTTTTAAATC
AATCTAAAGTATATATGAGTAAACTTGGTCTGACAGTTACCAATGCTTAATCAGTGAGGCACCTATCTCA
GCGATCTGTCTATTTCGTTCATCCATAGTTGCCTGACTCCCCGTCGTGTAGATAACTACGATACGGGAGG
GCTTACCATCTGGCCCCAGTGCTGCAATGATACCGCGAGACCCACGCTCACCGGCTCCAGATTTATCAGC
AATAAACCAGCCAGCCGGAAGGGCCGAGCGCAGAAGTGGTCCTGCAACTTTATCCGCCTCCATCCAGTCT
ATTAATTGTTGCCGGGAAGCTAGAGTAAGTAGTTCGCCAGTTAATAGTTTGCGCAACGTTGTTGCCATTG
CTACAGGCATCGTGGTGTCACGCTCGTCGTTTGGTATGGCTTCATTCAGCTCCGGTTCCCAACGATCAAG
GCGAGTTACATGATCCCCCATGTTGTGCAAAAAAGCGGTTAGCTCCTTCGGTCCTCCGATCGTTGTCAGA
AGTAAGTTGGCCGCAGTGTTATCACTCATGGTTATGGCAGCACTGCATAATTCTCTTACTGTCATGCCAT
CCGTAAGATGCTTTTCTGTGACTGGTGAGTACTCAACCAAGTCATTCTGAGAATAGTGTATGCGGCGACC
GAGTTGCTCTTGCCCGGCGTCAATACGGGATAATACCGCGCCACATAGCAGAACTTTAAAAGTGCTCATC
ATTGGAAAACGTTCTTCGGGGCGAAAACTCTCAAGGATCTTACCGCTGTTGAGATCCAGTTCGATGTAAC
CCACTCGTGCACCCAACTGATCTTCAGCATCTTTTACTTTCACCAGCGTTTCTGGGTGAGCAAAAACAGG
AAGGCAAAATGCCGCAAAAAAGGGAATAAGGGCGACACGGAAATGTTGAATACTCATACTCTTCCTTTTT
CAATATTATTGAAGCATTTATCAGGGTTATTGTCTCATGAGCGGATACATATTTGAATGTATTTAGAAAA
ATAAACAAATAGGGGTTCCGCGCACATTTCCCCGAAAAGTGCCACCTGGGTCGACATTGATTATTGACTA
GTTATTAATAGTAATCAATTACGGGGTCATTAGTTCATAGCCCATATATGGAGTTCCGCGTTACATAACT
TACGGTAAATGGCCCGCCTGGCTGACCGCCCAACGACCCCCGCCCATTGACGTCAATAATGACGTATGTT
CCCATAGTAACGCCAATAGGGACTTTCCATTGACGTCAATGGGTGGAGTATTTACGGTAAACTGCCCACT
TGGCAGTACATCAAGTGTATCATATGCCAAGTACGCCCCCTATTGACGTCAATGACGGTAAATGGCCCGC
CTGGCATTATGCCCAGTACATGACCTTATGGGACTTTCCTACTTGGCAGTACATCTACGTATTAGTCATC
GCTATTACCATGGTCGAGGTGAGCCCCACGTTCTGCTTCACTCTCCCCATCTCCCCCCCCTCCCCACCCC
CAATTTTGTATTTATTTATTTTTTAATTATTTTGTGCAGCGATGGGGGCGGGGGGGGGGGGGGCGCGCGC
CAGGCGGGGCGGGGCGGGGCGAGGGGCGGGGCGGGGCGAGGCGGAAAGGTGCGGCGGCAGCCAATCAGAG
CGGCGCGCTCCGAAAGTTTCCTTTTATGGCGAGGCGGCGGCGGCGGCGGCCCTATAAAAAGCGAAGCGCG
CGGCGGGCGGGAGTCGCTGCGTTGCCTTCGCCCCGTGCCCCGCTCCGCGCCGCCTCGCGCCGCCCGCCCC
GGCTCTGACTGACCGCGTTACTCCCACAGGTGAGCGGGCGGGACGGCCCTTCTCCTCCGGGCTGTAATTA
GCGCTTGGTTTAATGACGGCTCGTTTCTTTTCTGTGGCTGCGTGAAAGCCTTAAAGGGCTCCGGGAGGGC
CCTTTGTGCGGGGGGGAGCGGCTCGGGGGGTGCGTGCGTGTGTGTGTGCGTGGGGAGCGCCGCGTGCGGC
TCCGCGCTGCCCGGCGGCTGTGAGCGCTGCGGGCGCGGCGCGGGGCTTTGTGCGCTCCGCAGTGTGCGCG
AGGGGAGCGCGGCCGGGGGCGGTGCCCCGCGGTGCGGGGGGGGCTGCGAGGGGAACAAAGGCTGCGTGCG
GGGTGTGTGCGTGGGGGGGTGAGCAGGGGGTGTGGGCGCGGCGGTCGGGCTGTAACCCCCCCCTGCACCC
CCCTCCCCGAGTTGCTGAGCACGGCCCGGCTTCGGGTGCGGGGCTCCGTACGGGGCGTGGCGCGGGGCTC
GCCGTGCCGGGCGGGGGGTGGCGGCAGGTGGGGGTGCCGGGCGGGGCGGGGCCGCCTCGGGCCGGGGAGG
GCTCGGGGGAGGGGCGCGGCGGCCCCCGGAGCGCCGGCGGCTGTCGAGGCGCGGCGAGCCGCAGCCATTG
CCTTTTATGGTAATCGTGCGAGAGGGCGCAGGGACTTCCTTTGTCCCAAATCTGTGCGGAGCCGAAATCT
GGGAGGCGCCGCCGCACCCCCTCTAGCGGGCGCGGGGCGAAGCGGTGCGGCGCCGGCAGGAAGGAAATGG
GCGGGGAGGGCCTTCGTGCGTCGCCGCGCCGCCGTCCCCTTCTCCCTCTCCAGCCTCGGGGCTGTCCGCG
GGGGGACGGCTGCCTTCGGGGGGGACGGGGCAGGGCGGGGTTCGGCTTCTGGCGTGTGACCGGCGGCTCT
AGAGCCTCTGCTAACCATGTTCATGCCTTCTTCTTTTTCCTACAGCTCCTGGGCAACGTGCTGGTTATTG
TGCTGTCTCATCATTTTGGCAAAGAATTGATTAATTCGAGCGAAGGCGCGCCCATTACTCGCATCCATTC
TCAGGCTGTCTCGTCTCGTCTCGCACGCGTGCCGCCACCATGTCCAACCTGCTGACTGTGCACCAAAACC
TGCCTGCCCTCCCTGTGGATGCCACCTCTGATGAAGTCAGGAAGAACCTGATGGACATGTTCAGGGACAG
GCAGGCCTTCTCTGAACACACCTGGAAGATGCTCCTGTCTGTGTGCAGATCCTGGGCTGCCTGGTGCAAG
CTGAACAACAGGAAATGGTTCCCTGCTGAACCTGAGGATGTGAGGGACTACCTCCTGTACCTGCAAGCCA
GAGGCCTGGCTGTGAAGACCATCCAACAGCACCTGGGCCAGCTCAACATGCTGCACAGGAGATCTGGCCT
GCCTCGCCCTTCTGACTCCAATGCTGTGTCCCTGGTGATGAGGAGAATCAGAAAGGAGAATGTGGATGCT
GGGGAGAGAGCCAAGCAGGCCCTGGCCTTTGAACGCACTGACTTTGACCAAGTCAGATCCCTGATGGAGA
ACTCTGACAGATGCCAGGACATCAGGAACCTGGCCTTCCTGGGCATTGCCTACAACACCCTGCTGCGCAT
TGCCGAAATTGCCAGAATCAGAGTGAAGGACATCTCCCGCACCGATGGTGGGAGAATGCTGATCCACATT
GGCAGGACCAAGACCCTGGTGTCCACAGCTGGTGTGGAGAAGGCCCTGTCCCTGGGGGTTACCAAGCTGG
TGGAGAGATGGATCTCTGTGTCTGGTTCCGGAGGGTCTGGCTCCGGATCAAGTGGTGGCAGCGGTACCCA
TACTCTTTATGCCCCCGGTGGATATGACATTATGGGATATCTGGACCAGATCGGCAACCGGCCAAACCCG
CAGGTGGAACTGGGCCCCGTGGATACATCCTGCGCCTTGATTCTTTGTGACCTGAAACAGAAAGACACCC
CGATAGTTTACGCGAGTGAAGCCTTCCTCTACATGACAGGTTACAGCAACGCAGAGGTGCTGGGCCGGAA
TTGCCGGTTTCTGCAAAGCCCTGACGGCATGGTGAAGCCCAAGAGCACCCGGAAGTACGTGGATAGTAAC
ACAATCAATACTATGCGCAAGGCAATCGACAGGAATGCCGAGGTGCAGGTTGAAGTAGTCAATTTTAAAA
AGAATGGACAGCGATTTGTTAATTTCCTGACTATGATACCTGTTAGGGACGAAACAGGCGAGTATCGATA
CTCTATGGGATTCCAGTGCGAAACAGAACCCAAGAAAAAGCGGAAGGTGTGAGAATTCCTGTGCCTTCTA
GTTGCCAGCCATCTGTTGTTTGCCCCTCCCCCGTGCCTTCCTTGACCCTGGAAGGTGCCACTCCCACTGT
CCTTTCCTAATAAAATGAGGAAATTGCATCGCATTGTCTGAGTAGGTGTCATTCTATTCTGGGGGGTGGG
GTGGGGCAGGACAGCAAGGGGGAGGATTGGGAAGACAATAGCAGGCATGCTGGGGATGCGGTGGGCTCTA
TGGCTTCTGAGGCGGAAAGAACCAGCTGGGGCTCTAGGGGGTATCCCCACGCGCCCTGTAGCGTGTACCG
CTGGGAGTTCGTAGACGGAAACAAACGCAGAATCCAAGCGCGGCCGCCCAGGATACATAGATTACCACAA
CTCCGAGCCCTTCCACCGCTAGCGCACTCCTCAGGTGCAGGCTGCCTATCAGAAGGTGGTGGCTGGTGTG
GCCAATGCCCTGGCTCACAAATACCACTGAGATCTTTTTCCCTCTGCCAAAAATTATGGGGACATCATGA
AGCCCCTTGAGCATCTGACTTCTGGCTAATAAAGGAAATTTATTTTCATTGCAATAGTGTGTTGGAATTT
TTTGTGTCTCTCACTCGGAAGGACATATGGGAGGGCAAATCATTTAAAACATCAGAATGAGTATTTGGTT
TAGAGTTTGGCAACATATGCCCATATGCTGGCTGCCATGAACAAAGGTTGGCTATAAAGAGGTCATCAGT
ATATGAAACAGCCCCCTGCTGTCCATTCCTTATTCCATAGAAAAGCCTTGACTTGAGGTTAGATTTTTTT
TATATTTTGTTTTGTGTTATTTTTTTCTTTAACATCCCTAAAATTTTCCTTACATGTTTTACTAGCCAGA
TTTTTCCTCCTCTCCTGACTACTCCCAGTCATAGCTGTCCCTCTTCTCTTATGGAGATCCCTCGACCTGC
AG
Features (pLannotate 1.2.2; 19 found; start..end, strand, type, name):
     46..62      -  protein_bind   lac operator: The lac repressor binds to the lac operator to inhibit transcription in E. coli. This inhibition can be relieved by adding lactose or isopropyl-β-D-thiogalactopyranoside (IPTG). lac repressor encoded by lacI
     70..100     -  promoter       lac promoter: promoter for the E. coli lac operon
    115..136     -  protein_bind   CAP binding site: CAP binding activates transcription in the presence of cAMP. E. coli catabolite activator protein
    149..188     -  CDS            lacI (fragment): lac repressor; lacI; The lac repressor binds to the lac operator to inhibit transcription in E. coli. This inhibition can be relieved by adding lactose or isopropyl-β-D-thiogalactopyranoside (IPTG).
    195..217     +  promoter       SV40 promoter (fragment): SV40 enhancer and early promoter
    221..355     +  rep_origin     SV40 ori: SV40 origin of replication
    375..509     +  polyA_signal   SV40 poly(A) signal: SV40 polyadenylation signal
    511..565     -  CDS            lacI (fragment): lac repressor; lacI; The lac repressor binds to the lac operator to inhibit transcription in E. coli. This inhibition can be relieved by adding lactose or isopropyl-β-D-thiogalactopyranoside (IPTG).
    748..1336    -  rep_origin     ori: high-copy-number ColE1/pMB1/pBR322/pUC origin of replication
   1507..2367    -  CDS            AmpR: β-lactamase; bla; confers resistance to ampicillin, carbenicillin, and related antibiotics
   2368..2472    -  promoter       AmpR promoter: bla
   2503..2882    +  enhancer       CMV enhancer: human cytomegalovirus immediate early enhancer
   2884..3159    +  promoter       chicken β-actin promoter: No description available
   3160..4175    +  intron         chimeric intron: chimera between introns from chicken β-actin and rabbit β-globin
   4310..4996    +  CDS            cre (fragment): RECR_BPP1 - Experimental evidence at protein level: Swiss-Prot protein existence level 1. Catalyzes site-specific recombination between two 34-base- pair LOXP sites. Its role is to maintain the phage genome as a monomeric unit-copy plasmid in the lysogenic state. From Escherichia phage P1 (Bacteriophage P1).
   5519..5743    +  polyA_signal   bGH poly(A) signal: bovine growth hormone polyadenylation signal
   5747..5768    +  promoter       SV40 promoter (fragment): SV40 enhancer and early promoter
   5906..5977    +  CDS            HBB (fragment): HBB_PONPY - Experimental evidence at transcript level: Swiss-Prot protein existence level 2. Involved in oxygen transport from the lung to the various peripheral tissues. From Pongo pygmaeus (Bornean orangutan).
   6048..6103    +  polyA_signal   β-globin poly(A) signal: rabbit β-globin polyadenylation signal (Gil and Proudfoot, 1987)
