[The description below was written by a language model from this plasmid's Addgene catalogue record and pLannotate feature annotations shown in this document.]
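Description:
pBW2689_pCAG-PV1-iCre-N229-L1-nMag-NLS-BGHpA is a 6,442 nt mammalian expression plasmid built on the pCAGGS backbone that encodes one half of a light-inducible split Cre recombinase. It is maintained in E. coli through a high-copy ColE1/pUC-type origin and selected with ampicillin via the β-lactamase gene. Backbone remnants annotated in the sequence include lac promoter/operator and short lacI fragments, an SV40 origin with an SV40 poly(A) signal, and, downstream of the expression cassette, a β-globin fragment and the rabbit β-globin poly(A) signal inherited from pCAGGS.

The payload is driven by the CAG promoter, annotated here as its three parts: the CMV immediate-early enhancer, the chicken β-actin promoter and a chimeric β-actin/β-globin intron, which together give strong constitutive expression in many mammalian cell types. The open reading frame begins with a Cre fragment running from the N-terminus to amino acid 229 (named iCre in the plasmid title). According to the catalogue fields, it continues through a linker (L1) into nMag and a C-terminal nuclear localisation signal. The automated annotation does not label these fusion parts, but the gap between the Cre fragment and the bGH poly(A) signal that terminates the transcript is consistent with their presence. "PV1" in the name is not explained in the record.

nMag is the negative member of the Magnet pair of blue-light-responsive dimerisation domains. The N-terminal Cre fragment alone is expected to be inactive. Co-expressing it with a complementary C-terminal Cre fragment fused to the partner domain, on a separate construct, should allow light-triggered reassembly of recombinase activity on loxP-flanked targets. The plasmid belongs to a toolkit of chemical- and light-inducible recombinases for mammalian cells and mice.
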