Addgene plasmid #108817: pBW2689_pCAG-PV1-iCre-N229-L1-nMag-NLS-BGHpA
Purpose: Expresses N-terminus to aa229 of Cre recombinase fused to nMag CID
Depositing lab: Wilson Wong. Depositing organization: Boston University Main Campus. Publication: High-performance chemical- and light-inducible recombinases in mammalian cells and mice. Weinberg BH, Cho JH, Agarwal Y, Pham NTH, Caraballo LD, Walkosz M, Ortega C, Trexler M, Tague N, Law B, Benman WKJ, Letendre J, Beal J, Wong WW. Nat Commun. 2019 Oct 24;10(1):4845. doi: 10.1038/s41467-019-12800-7. PubMed 31649244.
Backbone
  Vector backbone: pCAGGS
  Vector type: Mammalian Expression, Cre/Lox, Synthetic Biology
Growth in bacteria
  Bacterial resistance: Ampicillin, 100 μg/mL
  Growth temperature: 37°C
  Growth strain: NEB Stable
  Copy number: High Copy
Gene/Insert
  Gene/Insert name: Cre recombinase fragment N-terminus to aa229
  Species: Synthetic
  Promoter: pCAG
  Tag / fusion protein: nMag,NLS (C terminal on insert)
  Cloning method: Restriction Enzyme; 5′ cloning site MluI (not destroyed); 3′ cloning site BspEI (not destroyed)
Terms and licenses: Academic/Nonprofit Terms; Industry Terms: Not Available to Industry
Depositor comments: Please visit https://www.biorxiv.org/content/10.1101/747121v1 for bioRxiv preprint.
How to cite: pBW2689_pCAG-PV1-iCre-N229-L1-nMag-NLS-BGHpA was a gift from Wilson Wong (Addgene plasmid # 108817 ; http://n2t.net/addgene:108817 ; RRID:Addgene_108817)
