>Addgene plasmid #108817 | pBW2689_pCAG-PV1-iCre-N229-L1-nMag-NLS-BGHpA | addgene partial sequence | sequence record 217758 | Addgene Partial NGS Result
TGCACCCCCCTCCCCGAGTTGCTGAGCACGGCCCGGCTTCGGGTGCGGGGCTCCGTACGGGGCGTGGCGC
GGGGCTCGCCGTGCCGGGCGGGGGGTGGCGGCAGGTGGGGGTGCCGGGCGGGGCGGGGCCGCCTCGGGCC
GGGGAGGGCTCGGGGGAGGGGCGCGGCGGCCCCCGGAGCGCCGGCGGCTGTCGAGGCGCGGCGAGCCGCA
GCCATTGCCTTTTATGGTAATCGTGCGAGAGGGCGCAGGGACTTCCTTTGTCCCAAATCTGTGCGGAGCC
GAAATCTGGGAGGCGCCGCCGCACCCCCTCTAGCGGGCGCGGGGCGAAGCGGTGCGGCGCCGGCAGGAAG
GAAATGGGCGGGGAGGGCCTTCGTGCGTCGCCGCGCCGCCGTCCCCTTCTCCCTCTCCAGCCTCGGGGCT
GTCCGCGGGGGGACGGCTGCCTTCGGGGGGGACGGGGCAGGGCGGGGTTCGGCTTCTGGCGTGTGACCGG
CGGCTCTAGAGCCTCTGCTAACCATGTTCATGCCTTCTTCTTTTTCCTACAGCTCCTGGGCAACGTGCTG
GTTATTGTGCTGTCTCATCATTTTGGCAAAGAATTGATTAATTCGAGCGAAGGCGCGCCCATTACTCGCA
TCCATTCTCAGGCTGTCTCGTCTCGTCTCGCACGCGTGCCGCCACCATGTCCAACCTGCTGACTGTGCAC
CAAAACCTGCCTGCCCTCCCTGTGGATGCCACCTCTGATGAAGTCAGGAAGAACCTGATGGACATGTTCA
GGGACAGGCAGGCCTTCTCTGAACACACCTGGAAGATGCTCCTGTCTGTGTGCAGATCCTGGGCTGCCTG
GTGCAAGCTGAACAACAGGAAATGGTTCCCTGCTGAACCTGAGGATGTGAGGGACTACCTCCTGTACCTG
CAAGCCAGAGGCCTGGCTGTGAAGACCATCCAACAGCACCTGGGCCAGCTCAACATGCTGCACAGGAGAT
CTGGCCTGCCTCGCCCTTCTGACTCCAATGCTGTGTCCCTGGTGATGAGGAGAATCAGAAAGGAGAATGT
GGATGCTGGGGAGAGAGCCAAGCAGGCCCTGGCCTTTGAACGCACTGACTTTGACCAAGTCAGATCCCTG
ATGGAGAACTCTGACAGATGCCAGGACATCAGGAACCTGGCCTTCCTGGGCATTGCCTACAACACCCTGC
TGCGCATTGCCGAAATTGCCAGAATCAGAGTGAAGGACATCTCCCGCACCGATGGTGGGAGAATGCTGAT
CCACATTGGCAGGACCAAGACCCTGGTGTCCACAGCTGGTGTGGAGAAGGCCCTGTCCCTGGGGGTTACC
AAGCTGGTGGAGAGATGGATCTCTGTGTCTGGTTCCGGAGGGTCTGGCTCCGGATCAAGTGGTGGCAGCG
GTACCCATACTCTTTATGCCCCCGGTGGATATGACATTATGGGATATCTGGACCAGATCGGCAACCGGCC
AAACCCGCAGGTGGAACTGGGCCCCGTGGATACATCCTGCGCCTTGATTCTTTGTGACCTGAAACAGAAA
GACACCCCGATAGTTTACGCGAGTGAAGCCTTCCTCTACATGACAGGTTACAGCAACGCAGAGGTGCTGG
GCCGGAATTGCCGGTTTCTGCAAAGCCCTGACGGCATGGTGAAGCCCAAGAGCACCCGGAAGTACGTGGA
TAGTAACACAATCAATACTATGCGCAAGGCAATCGACAGGAATGCCGAGGTGCAGGTTGAAGTAGTCAAT
TTTAAAAAGAATGGACAGCGATTTGTTAATTTCCTGACTATGATACCTGTTAGGGACGAAACAGGCGAGT
ATCGATACTCTATGGGATTCCAGTGCGAAACAGAACCCAAGAAAAAGCGGAAGGTGTGAGAATTCCTGTG
CCTTCTAGTTGCCAGCCATCTGTTGTTTGCCCCTCCCCCGTGCCTTCCTTGACCCTGGAAGGTGCCACTC
CCACTGTCCTTTCCTAATAAAATGAGGAAATTGCATCGCATTGTCTGAGTAGGTGTCATTCTATTCTGGG
GGGTGGGGTGGGGCAGGACAGCAAGGGGGAGGATTGGGAAGACAATAGCAGGCATGCTGGGGATGCGGTG
GGCTCTATGGCTTCTGAGGCGGAAAGAACCAGCTGGGGCTCTAGGGGGTATCCCCACGCGCCCTGTAGCG
TGTACCGCTGGGAGTTCGTAGACGGAAACAAACGCAGAATCCAAGCGCGGCCGCCCAGGATACATAGATT
ACCACAACTCCGAGCCCTTCCACCGCTAGCGCACTCCTCAGGTGCAGGCTGCCTATCAGAAGGTGGTGGC
TGGTGTGGCCAATGCCCTGGCTCACAAATACCACTGAGATCTTTTTCCCTCTGCCAAAAATTATGGGGAC
ATCATGAAGCCCCTTGAGCATCTGACTTCTGGCTAATAAAGGAAATTTATTTTCATTGCAATAGTGTGTT
GGAATTTTTTGTGTCTCTCACTCGGAAGGACATATGGGAGGGCAAATCATTTAAAACATCAGAATGAGTA
TTTGGTTTAGAGTTTGGCAACATATGCCCATATGCTGGCTGCCATGAACAAAGGTTGGCTATAAAGAGGT
CATCAGTATATGAAACAGCCCCCTGCTGTCCATTCCTTATTCCATAGAAAAGCCTTGACTTGAGGTTAGA
TTTTTTTTATATTTTGTTTTGTGTTATTTTTTTCTTTAACATCCCTAAAATTTTCCTTACATGTTTTACT
AGCCAGATTTTTCCTCCTCTCCTGACTACTCCCAGTCATAGCTGTCCCTCTTCTCTTATGGAGATCCCTC
GACCTGCAGCCCAAGCTTGGCGTAATCATGGTCATAGCTGTTTCCTGTGTGAAATTGTTATCCGCTCACA
ATTCCACACAACATACGAGCCGGAAGCATAAAGTGTAAAGCCTGGGGTGCCTAATGAGTGAGCTAACTCA
CATTAATTGCGTTGCGCTCACTGCCCGCTTTCCAGTCGGGAAACCTGTCGTGCCAGCGGATCCGCATCTC
AATTAGTCAGCAACCATAGTCCCGCCCCTAACTCCGCCCAGTTCCGCCCATTCTCCGCCCCATGGCTGAC
TAATTTTTTTTATTTATGCAGAGGCCGAGGCCGCCTCGGCCTCTGAGCTATTCCAGAAGTAGTGAGGAGG
CTTTTTTGGAGGCCTAGGCTTTTGCAAAAAGCTAACTTGTTTATTGCAGCTTATAATGGTTACAAATAAA
GCAATAGCATCACAAATTTCACAAATAAAGCATTTTTTTCACTGCATTCTAGTTGTGGTTTGTCCAAACT
CATCAATGTATCTTATCATGTCTGGATCCGCTGCATTAATGAATCGGCCAACGCGCGGGGAGAGGCGGTT
TGCGTATTGGGCGCTCTTCCGCTTCCTCGCTCACTGACTCGCTGCGCTCGGTCGTTCGGCTGCGGCGAGC
GGTATCAGCTCACTCAAAGGCGGTAATACGGTTATCCACAGAATCAGGGGATAACGCAGGAAAGAACATG
TGAGCAAAAGGCCAGCAAAAGGCCAGGAACCGTAAAAAGGCCGCGTTGCTGGCGTTTTTCCATAGGCTCC
GCCCCCCTGACGAGCATCACAAAAATCGACGCTCAAGTCAGAGGTGGCGAAACCCGACAGGACTATAAAG
ATACCAGGCGTTTCCCCCTGGAAGCTCCCTCGTGCGCTCTCCTGTTCCGACCCTGCCGCTTACCGGATAC
CTGTCCGCCTTTCTCCCTTCGGGAAGCGTGGCGCTTTCTCATAGCTCACGCTGTAGGTATCTCAGTTCGG
TGTAGGTCGTTCGCTCCAAGCTGGGCTGTGTGCACGAACCCCCCGTTCAGCCCGACCGCTGCGCCTTATC
CGGTAACTATCGTCTTGAGTCCAACCCGGTAAGACACGACTTATCGCCACTGGCAGCAGCCACTGGTAAC
AGGATTAGCAGAGCGAGGTATGTAGGCGGTGCTACAGAGTTCTTGAAGTGGTGGCCTAACTACGGCTACA
CTAGAAGAACAGTATTTGGTATCTGCGCTCTGCTGAAGCCAGTTACCTTCGGAAAAAGAGTTGGTAGCTC
TTGATCCGGCAAACAAACCACCGCTGGTAGCGGTGGTTTTTTTGTTTGCAAGCAGCAGATTACGCGCAGA
AAAAAAGGATCTCAAGAAGATCCTTTGATCTTTTCTACGGGGTCTGACGCTCAGTGGAACGAAAACTCAC
GTTAAGGGATTTTGGTCATGAGATTATCAAAAAGGATCTTCACCTAGATCCTTTTAAATTAAAAATGAAG
TTTTAAATCAATCTAAAGTATATATGAGTAAACTTGGTCTGACAGTTACCAATGCTTAATCAGTGAGGCA
CCTATCTCAGCGATCTGTCTATTTCGTTCATCCATAGTTGCCTGACTCCCCGTCGTGTAGATAACTACGA
TACGGGAGGGCTTACCATCTGGCCCCAGTGCTGCAATGATACCGCGAGACCCACGCTCACCGGCTCCAGA
TTTATCAGCAATAAACCAGCCAGCCGGAAGGGCCGAGCGCAGAAGTGGTCCTGCAACTTTATCCGCCTCC
ATCCAGTCTATTAATTGTTGCCGGGAAGCTAGAGTAAGTAGTTCGCCAGTTAATAGTTTGCGCAACGTTG
TTGCCATTGCTACAGGCATCGTGGTGTCACGCTCGTCGTTTGGTATGGCTTCATTCAGCTCCGGTTCCCA
ACGATCAAGGCGAGTTACATGATCCCCCATGTTGTGCAAAAAAGCGGTTAGCTCCTTCGGTCCTCCGATC
GTTGTCAGAAGTAAGTTGGCCGCAGTGTTATCACTCATGGTTATGGCAGCACTGCATAATTCTCTTACTG
TCATGCCATCCGTAAGATGCTTTTCTGTGACTGGTGAGTACTCAACCAAGTCATTCTGAGAATAGTGTAT
GCGGCGACCGAGTTGCTCTTGCCCGGCGTCAATACGGGATAATACCGCGCCACATAGCAGAACTTTAAAA
GTGCTCATCATTGGAAAACGTTCTTCGGGGCGAAAACTCTCAAGGATCTTACCGCTGTTGAGATCCAGTT
CGATGTAACCCACTCGTGCACCCAACTGATCTTCAGCATCTTTTACTTTCACCAGCGTTTCTGGGTGAGC
AAAAACAGGAAGGCAAAATGCCGCAAAAAAGGGAATAAGGGCGACACGGAAATGTTGAATACTCATACTC
TTCCTTTTTCAATATTATTGAAGCATTTATCAGGGTTATTGTCTCATGAGCGGATACATATTTGAATGTA
TTTAGAAAAATAAACAAATAGGGGTTCCGCGCACATTTCCCCGAAAAGTGCCACCTGGGTCGACATTGAT
TATTGACTAGTTATTAATAGTAATCAATTACGGGGTCATTAGTTCATAGCCCATATATGGAGTTCCGCGT
TACATAACTTACGGTAAATGGCCCGCCTGGCTGACCGCCCAACGACCCCCGCCCATTGACGTCAATAATG
ACGTATGTTCCCATAGTAACGCCAATAGGGACTTTCCATTGACGTCAATGGGTGGAGTATTTACGGTAAA
CTGCCCACTTGGCAGTACATCAAGTGTATCATATGCCAAGTACGCCCCCTATTGACGTCAATGACGGTAA
ATGGCCCGCCTGGCATTATGCCCAGTACATGACCTTATGGGACTTTCCTACTTGGCAGTACATCTACGTA
TTAGTCATCGCTATTACCATGGTCGAGGTGAGCCCCACGTTCTGCTTCACTCTCCCCATCTCCCCCCCCT
CCCCACCCCCAATTTTGTATTTATTTATTTTTTAATTATTTTGTGCAGCGATGGGGGCGGGGGGGGGG
